>Addgene plasmid #87533 | pTALE-STARVP64-G | depositor full sequence | sequence record 170726 | Full Sequence
GACATTGATTATTGACTAGTTATTAATAGTAATCAATTACGGGGTCATTAGTTCATAGCCCATATATGGA
GTTCCGCGTTACATAACTTACGGTAAATGGCCCGCCTGGCTGACCGCCCAACGACCCCCGCCCATTGACG
TCAATAATGACGTATGTTCCCATAGTAACGCCAATAGGGACTTTCCATTGACGTCAATGGGTGGACTATT
TACGGTAAACTGCCCACTTGGCAGTACATCAAGTGTATCATATGCCAAGTACGCCCCCTATTGACGTCAA
TGACGGTAAATGGCCCGCCTGGCATTATGCCCAGTACATGACCTTATGGGACTTTCCTACTTGGCAGTAC
ATCTACGTATTAGTCATCGCTATTACCATGGGTCGAGGTGAGCCCCACGTTCTGCTTCACTCTCCCCATC
TCCCCCCCCTCCCCACCCCCAATTTTGTATTTATTTATTTTTTAATTATTTTGTGCAGCGATGGGGGCGG
GGGGGGGGGGGGCGCGCGCCAGGCGGGGCGGGGCGGGGCGAGGGGCGGGGCGGGGCGAGGCGGAGAGGTG
CGGCGGCAGCCAATCAGAGCGGCGCGCTCCGAAAGTTTCCTTTTATGGCGAGGCGGCGGCGGCGGCGGCC
CTATAAAAAGCGAAGCGCGCGGCGGGCGGGAGTCGCTGCGTTGCCTTCGCCCCGTGCCCCGCTCCGCGCC
GCCTCGCGCCGCCCGCCCCGGCTCTGACTGACCGCGTTACTCCCACAGGTGAGCGGGCGGGACGGCCCTT
CTCCTCCGGGCTGTAATTAGCGCTTGGTTTAATGACGGCTCGTTTCTTTTCTGTGGCTGCGTGAAAGCCT
TAAAGGGCTCCGGGAGGGCCCTTTGTGCGGGGGGGAGCGGCTCGGGGGGTGCGTGCGTGTGTGTGTGCGT
GGGGAGCGCCGCGTGCGGCCCGCGCTGCCCGGCGGCTGTGAGCGCTGCGGGCGCGGCGCGGGGCTTTGTG
CGCTCCGCGTGTGCGCGAGGGGAGCGCGGCCGGGGGCGGTGCCCCGCGGTGCGGGGGGGCTGCGAGGGGA
ACAAAGGCTGCGTGCGGGGTGTGTGCGTGGGGGGGTGAGCAGGGGGTGTGGGCGCGGCGGTCGGGCTGTA
ACCCCCCCCTGCACCCCCCTCCCCGAGTTGCTGAGCACGGCCCGGCTTCGGGTGCGGGGCTCCGTGCGGG
GCGTGGCGCGGGGCTCGCCGTGCCGGGCGGGGGGTGGCGGCAGGTGGGGGTGCCGGGCGGGGCGGGGCCG
CCTCGGGCCGGGGAGGGCTCGGGGGAGGGGCGCGGCGGCCCCGGAGCGCCGGCGGCTGTCGAGGCGCGGC
GAGCCGCAGCCATTGCCTTTTATGGTAATCGTGCGAGAGGGCGCAGGGACTTCCTTTGTCCCAAATCTGG
CGGAGCCGAAATCTGGGAGGCGCCGCCGCACCCCCTCTAGCGGGCGCGGGCGAAGCGGTGCGGCGCCGGC
AGGAAGGAAATGGGCGGGGAGGGCCTTCGTGCGTCGCCGCGCCGCCGTCCCCTTCTCCATCTCCAGCCTC
GGGGCTGCCGCAGGGGGACGGCTGCCTTCGGGGGGGACGGGGCAGGGCGGGGTTCGGCTTCTGGCGTGTG
ACCGGCGGCTCTAGAGCCTCTGCTAACCATGTTCATGCCTTCTTCTTTTTCCTACAGCTCCTGGGCAACG
TGCTGGTTGTTGTGCTGTCTCATCATTTTGGCAAAGAATTCCTCGAGGCCGCCACCATGGACTACAAAGA
CCATGACGGTGATTATAAAGATCATGACATCGATTACAAGGATGACGATGACAAGATGGCCCCCAAGAAG
AAGAGGAAGGTGGGCATTCACCGCGGGGTACCTATGGTGGACTTGAGGACACTCGGTTATTCGCAACAGC
AACAGGAGAAAATCAAGCCTAAGGTCAGGAGCACCGTCGCGCAACACCACGAGGCGCTTGTGGGGCATGG
CTTCACTCATGCGCATATTGTCGCGCTTTCACAGCACCCTGCGGCGCTTGGGACGGTGGCTGTCAAATAC
CAAGATATGATTGCGGCCCTGCCCGAAGCCACGCACGAGGCAATTGTAGGGGTCGGTAAACAGTGGTCGG
GAGCGCGAGCACTTGAGGCGCTGCTGACTGTGGCGGGTGAGCTTAGGGGGCCTCCGCTCCAGCTCGACAC
CGGGCAGCTGCTGAAGATCGCGAAGAGAGGGGGAGTAACAGCGGTAGAGGCAGTGCACGCCTGGCGCAAT
GCGCTCACCGGGGCCCCCTTGAACCTGCAGGATACGTTTATCAGTGATAAAGTGTCAAGCATGACAAAGT
TGCAGCCGAATACAGTGGTATCCTGCAGGTGCTCTGTCAGGACCACGGGCTTACGCCACAACAGGTGGTG
GCGATTGCATCTAATCACGGCGGACGCCCTGCCTTGGTGTCCATCGTAGCCCAATTGTCCAGGCCCGATC
CCGCGTTGGCTGCGTTAACGAATGACCATCTGGTGGCGTTGGCATGTCTTGGTGGACGACCCGCGCTCGA
TGCAGTCAAAAAGGGTCTGCCTCATGCTCCCGCATTGATCAAAAGAACCAACCGGCGGATTCCCGAGAGA
ACTTCCCATCGAGTCGCGGCTAGCCCCAAGAAGAAGAGAAAGGTGGAGGCCAGCGGTTCCGGACGGGCTG
ACGCATTGGACGATTTTGATCTGGATATGCTGGGAAGTGACGCCCTCGATGATTTTGACCTTGACATGCT
TGGTTCGGATGCCCTTGATGACTTTGACCTCGACATGCTCGGCAGTGACGCCCTTGATGATTTCGACCTG
GACATGCTGATTAACTCTAGAGGCAGTGGAGAGGGCAGAGGAAGTCTGCTAACATGCGGTGACGTCGAGG
AGAATCCTGGCCCAACCGAGTACAAGCCCACGGTGCGCCTCGCCACCCGCGACGAACGTCCCCAGGGCCG
TACGCACCCTCGCCGCCGCGTTCGCCGACTACCCCGCCACGCGCCACACCGTCGATCCGGACCGCCACAT
CGAGCGGGTCACCGAGCTGCAAGAACTCTTCCTCACGCGCGTCGGGCTCGACATCGGCAAGGTGTGGGTC
GCGGACGACGGCGCCGCGGTGGCGGTCTGGACCACGCCGGAGAGCGTCGAAGCGGGGGCGGTGTTCGCCG
AGATCGGCCCGCGCATGGCCGAGTTGAGCGGTTCCCGGCTGGCCGCGCAGCAACAGATGGAAGGCCTCCT
GGCGCCGCACCGGCCCAAGGAGCCCGCGTGGTTCCTGGCCACCGTCGGCGTCTCGCCCGACCACCAGGGC
AAGGGTCTGGGCAGCGCCGTCGTGCTCCCCGGAGTGGAGGCGGCCGAGCGCGCCGGGGTGCCCGCCTTCC
TGGAGACCTCCGCGCCCCGCAACCTCCCCTTCTACGAGCGGCTCGGCTTCACCGTCACCGCCGACGTCGA
GGTGCCCGAAGGACCGCGCACCTGGTGCATGACCCGCAAGCCCGGTGCCTGACGCCCGCCCCACGACCCG
CAGCGCCCGACCGAAAGGAGCGCACGACCCCATGCATCGATGATCTAGAGCTCGCTGATCAGCCTCGACT
GTGCCTTCTAGTTGCCAGCCATCTGTTGTTTGCCCCTCCCCCGTGCCTTCCTTGACCCTGGAAGGTGCCA
CTCCCACTGTCCTTTCCTAATAAAATGAGGAAATTGCATCGCATTGTCTGAGTAGGTGTCATTCTATTCT
GGGGGGTGGGGTGGGGCAGGACAGCAAGGGGGAGGATTGGGAAGACAATAGCAGGCATGCTGGGGATGCG
GTGGGCTCTATGGCTTCTGAGGCGGAAAGAACCTGCAGCCCAAGCTTGGCGTAATCATGGTCATAGCTGT
TTCCTGTGTGAAATTGTTATCCGCTCACAATTCCACACAACATACGAGCCGGAAGCATAAAGTGTAAAGC
CTGGGGTGCCTAATGAGTGAGCTAACTCACATTAATTGCGTTGCGCTCACTGCCCGCTTTCCAGTCGGGA
AACCTGTCGTGCCAGCGGATCCGCATCTCAATTAGTCAGCAACCATAGTCCCGCCCCTAACTCCGCCCAT
CCCGCCCCTAACTCCGCCCAGTTCCGCCCATTCTCCGCCCCATGGCTGACTAATTTTTTTTATTTATGCA
GAGGCCGAGGCCGCCTCGGCCTCTGAGCTATTCCAGAAGTAGTGAGGAGGCTTTTTTGGAGGCCTAGGCT
TTTGCAAAAAGCTAACTTGTTTATTGCAGCTTATAATGGTTACAAATAAAGCAATAGCATCACAAATTTC
ACAAATAAAGCATTTTTTTCACTGCATTCTAGTTGTGGTTTGTCCAAACTCATCAATGTATCTTATCATG
TCTGGATCCGCTGCATTAATGAATCGGCCAACGCGCGGGGAGAGGCGGTTTGCGTATTGGGCGCTCTTCC
GCTTCCTCGCTCACTGACTCGCTGCGCTCGGTCGTTCGGCTGCGGCGAGCGGTATCAGCTCACTCAAAGG
CGGTAATACGGTTATCCACAGAATCAGGGGATAACGCAGGAAAGAACATGTGAGCAAAAGGCCAGCAAAA
GGCCAGGAACCGTAAAAAGGCCGCGTTGCTGGCGTTTTTCCATAGGCTCCGCCCCCCTGACGAGCATCAC
AAAAATCGACGCTCAAGTCAGAGGTGGCGAAACCCGACAGGACTATAAAGATACCAGGCGTTTCCCCCTG
GAAGCTCCCTCGTGCGCTCTCCTGTTCCGACCCTGCCGCTTACCGCATACCTGTCCGCCTTTCTCCCTTC
GGGAAGCGTGGCGCTTTCTCAATGCTCACGCTGTAGGTATCTCAGTTCGGTGTAGGTCGTTCGCTCCAAG
CTGGGCTGTGTGCACGAACCCCCCGTTCAGCCCGACCGCTGCGCCTTATCCGGTAACTATCGTCTTGAGT
CCAACCCGGTAAGACACGACTTATCGCCACTGGCAGCAGCCACTGGTAACAGGATTAGCAGAGCGAGGTA
TGTAGGCGGTGCTACAGAGTTCTTGAAGTGGTGGCCTAACTACGGCTACACTAGAAGGACAGTATTTGGT
ATCTGCGCTCTGCTGAAGCCAGTTACCTTCGGAAAAAGAGTTGGTAGCTCTTGATCCGGCAAACAAACCA
CCGCTGGTAGCGGTGGTTTTTTTGTTTGCAAGCAGCAGATTACGCGCAGAAAAAAAGGATCTCAAGAAGA
TCCTTTGATCTTTTCTACGGGGTCTGACGCTCAGTGGAACGAAAACTCACGTTAAGGGATTTTGGTCATG
AGATTATCAAAAAGGATCTTCACCTAGATCCTTTTAAATTAAAAATGAAGTTTTAAATCAATCTAAAGTA
TATATGAGTAAACTTGGTCTGACAGTTACCAATGCTTAATCAGTGAGGCACCTATCTCAGCGATCTGTCT
ATTTCGTTCATCCATAGTTGCCTGACTCCCCGTCGTGTAGATAACTACGATACGGGAGGGCTTACCATCT
GGCCCCAGTGCTGCAATGATACCGCGAGACCCACGCTCACCGGCTCCAGATTTATCAGCAATAAACCAGC
CAGCCGGAAGGGCCGAGCGCAGAAGTGGTCCTGCAACTTTATCCGCCTCCATCCAGTCTATTAATTGTTG
CCGGGAAGCTAGAGTAAGTAGTTCGCCAGTTAATAGTTTGCGCAACGTTGTTGCCATTGCTACAGGCATC
GTGGTGTCACGCTCGTCGTTTGGTATGGCTTCATTCAGCTCCGGTTCCCAACGATCAAGGCGAGTTACAT
GATCCCCCATGTTGTGCAAAAAAGCGGTTAGCTCCTTCGGTCCTCCGATCGTTGTCAGAAGTAAGTTGGC
CGCAGTGTTATCACTCATGGTTATGGCAGCACTGCATAATTCTCTTACTGTCATGCCATCCGTAAGATGC
TTTTCTGTGACTGGTGAGTACTCAACCAAGTCATTCTGAGAATAGTGTATGCGGCGACCGAGTTGCTCTT
GCCCGGCGTCAATACGGGATAATACCGCGCCACATAGCAGAACTTTAAAAGTGCTCATCATTGGAAAACG
TTCTTCGGGGCGAAAACTCTCAAGGATCTTACCGCTGTTGAGATCCAGTTCGATGTAACCCACTCGTGCA
CCCAACTGATCTTCAGCATCTTTTACTTTCACCAGCGTTTCTGGGTGAGCAAAAACAGGAAGGCAAAATG
CCGCAAAAAAGGGAATAAGGGCGACACGGAAATGTTGAATACTCATACTCTTCCTTTTTCAATGACCGCT
TTGGAAAAACAAAGACTGTATTTCCTGGAAATTAATGTTTATTCAATAAACTGTGTATTCAGCTATATCA
CATAGTGGTGAGGCTGAAATGAGGCGGGAAGAGGCGGTTGGGGCTTAATTATATCAATTTGGGTGGCCCC
ACAGCGCCTCCAAGGCGCCAGTCCTGTTTTGACAAGTTGCCTCTGGAAGCCTCTACAATGCCTCTCTTCT
TTTTCTCCAGAGTAAGCGGAGGCCAGGGGCCCCCGGCCTCTGCTTAATACTAAAAAAAACAGCTGTTGTC
ATAGTAATGATTGGGTGGAAACATTCCAGGCCTGGGTGGAGAGGCTTTTTGCTTCCTCTTGCAAAACCAC
ACTGACATTCCAGGCCTGGGTGGAGAGGCTTTTTGCTTCCTCTTGCAAAACCACACTGCCCTCTGGAGGG
CAGTTGCCTAGCAACTAACTAAAAGAGGATGTCGCACGGCCAGCTGCGGTCAGTTAGTCACTTCCTGCTT
AACTGACTTGACATTTTCTATTTTAAGAGTCGGGAGGAAAATTACTGTGTTGGAGGCCCTCCGCCATCTT
CTGAAGCTGAATCGAATTAACTTGTTTATTGCAGCTTATAATGGTTACAAATAAAGCAATAGCATCACAA
ATTTCACAAATAAAGCATTTTTTTCACTGCATTCTAGTTGTGGTTTGTCCAAACTCATCAATGTATCTTA
TCATGTCTGGATCTGATATCATCGTC
Features (pLannotate 1.2.2; 23 found; start..end, strand, type, name):
      1..380     +  enhancer       CMV enhancer: human cytomegalovirus immediate early enhancer
    383..658     +  promoter       chicken β-actin promoter: No description available
    659..1667    +  intron         chimeric intron: chimera between introns from chicken β-actin and rabbit β-globin
   1740..1805    +  CDS            3xFLAG: three tandem FLAG® epitope tags, followed by an enterokinase cleavage site
   1857..2267    +  CDS            avrXa10 (fragment): AVX10_XANOO - Experimental evidence at protein level: Swiss-Prot protein existence level 1. Avirulence protein. Induces the hypersensitive response (HR)in rice plants carrying the resistance gene Xa10. Activity depends on the presence of the core repeat domains; replacement with repeat domains from other proteins (AvrBs3 of X.euvesicatoria (AC P14727) or AvrXa7 of this organism) does not elicit the HR. Probably acts as a transcription factor in its host plant (rice) to induce plant resistance or disease. From Xanthomonas oryzae pv. oryzae.
   2301..2327    +  CDS            TetR (fragment): tetracycline resistance regulatory protein; tetR
   2420..2608    +  CDS            avrBs3 (fragment): AVRB3_XANEU - Experimental evidence at protein level: Swiss-Prot protein existence level 1. Avirulence protein. Acts as a transcription factor in C.annuum plants. In susceptible plants lacking the Bs3 resistance gene induces expression of a number of genes, including genes homologous to a family of auxin-induced genes, alpha-expansin genes, pectate lyase, anthocyanidin glucoside rhamnosyl transferase and at least one transcription factor, UPA20. Their expression leads to plant hypertrophy in mesophyll cells, probably mainly mediated by UPA20 (PubMed:17962565). In resistant plants induces the h
   2780..2796    +  CDS            VP96 (fragment): 6 tandem repeats of the minimal activation domain of herpes simplex virus VP16 (Cheng et al., 2013)
   2885..3482    +  CDS            PuroR (fragment): puromycin N-acetyltransferase; pac from Streptomyces; confers resistance to puromycin
   3569..3793    +  polyA_signal   bGH poly(A) signal: bovine growth hormone polyadenylation signal
   3797..3813    +  promoter       SV40 promoter (fragment): SV40 enhancer and early promoter
   3864..3880    -  protein_bind   lac operator: The lac repressor binds to the lac operator to inhibit transcription in E. coli. This inhibition can be relieved by adding lactose or isopropyl-β-D-thiogalactopyranoside (IPTG). lac repressor encoded by lacI
   3888..3918    -  promoter       lac promoter: promoter for the E. coli lac operon
   3933..3954    -  protein_bind   CAP binding site: CAP binding activates transcription in the presence of cAMP. E. coli catabolite activator protein
   3967..4006    -  CDS            lacI (fragment): lac repressor; lacI; The lac repressor binds to the lac operator to inhibit transcription in E. coli. This inhibition can be relieved by adding lactose or isopropyl-β-D-thiogalactopyranoside (IPTG).
   4013..4035    +  promoter       SV40 promoter (fragment): SV40 enhancer and early promoter
   4059..4194    +  rep_origin     SV40 ori: SV40 origin of replication
   4214..4348    +  polyA_signal   SV40 poly(A) signal: SV40 polyadenylation signal
   4350..4404    -  CDS            lacI (fragment): lac repressor; lacI; The lac repressor binds to the lac operator to inhibit transcription in E. coli. This inhibition can be relieved by adding lactose or isopropyl-β-D-thiogalactopyranoside (IPTG).
   4587..5175    -  rep_origin     ori: high-copy-number ColE1/pMB1/pBR322/pUC origin of replication
   5346..6206    -  CDS            AmpR: β-lactamase; bla; confers resistance to ampicillin, carbenicillin, and related antibiotics
   6207..6223    -  promoter       AmpR promoter (fragment): bla
   6809..6943    +  polyA_signal   SV40 poly(A) signal: SV40 polyadenylation signal
