[The description below was written by a language model from this plasmid's Addgene catalogue record and pLannotate feature annotations shown in this document.]
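Description:
pTALE-STARVP64-G is an empty mammalian expression destination vector for building designer TAL effector transcriptional activators (TALE-VP64), derived from the pCAG-GFP-IRES-puro backbone and intended for the STAR isothermal-assembly method of TALE construction. It is about 7 kb and is propagated in E. coli as a high-copy plasmid using a ColE1/pUC-type origin and an ampicillin resistance gene (β-lactamase).

The expression unit is driven by the composite CAG promoter, annotated here as the CMV immediate-early enhancer, chicken β-actin promoter and chimeric β-actin/β-globin intron. Downstream lies an open reading frame scaffold that begins with a 3xFLAG epitope tag, followed by a segment matching the N-terminal region of Xanthomonas TAL effectors (annotated as an avrXa10 fragment) and a second segment matching the C-terminal region (annotated as an avrBs3 fragment). The gap between these flanks is presumably where a custom array of DNA-binding repeats is inserted; no repeat array is present, consistent with the catalogue listing no insert. The short TetR match within that gap is probably an incidental hit in stuffer or linker sequence. A short hit to tandem VP16 minimal activation domain repeats corresponds to the VP64 activator indicated by the name. A puromycin N-acetyltransferase coding sequence follows, allowing selection of transfected mammalian cells, and the unit ends in a bGH polyadenylation signal. The backbone name suggests an IRES link to the puromycin marker, but no IRES is annotated, and the record does not explain the "G" suffix. An SV40 origin, SV40 poly(A) signals and lac-derived remnants are backbone elements.

Once a repeat array is assembled, the resulting FLAG-tagged TALE-VP64 fusion can be used to activate chosen target genes in mammalian cells.
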