Addgene plasmid #87533: pTALE-STARVP64-G
Purpose: (Empty Backbone) Destination vector for TALE-VP64 construction
Depositing lab: Steve Pollard. Depositing organization: University of Edinburgh. Publication: STAR: a simple TAL effector assembly reaction using isothermal assembly. Gogolok S, Garcia-Diaz C, Pollard SM. Sci Rep. 2016 Sep 12;6:33209. doi: 10.1038/srep33209. PubMed 27615025.
Backbone
  Vector backbone: pCAG-GFP-IRES-puro
  Vector type: TALEN, Synthetic Biology ; TALE-TF (activator)
Growth in bacteria
  Bacterial resistance: Ampicillin, 100 μg/mL
  Growth temperature: 37°C
  Growth strain: DH5alpha
  Copy number: High Copy
Gene/Insert
  Gene/Insert name: None
Terms and licenses: Academic/Nonprofit Terms; Industry Terms: Not Available to Industry
How to cite: pTALE-STARVP64-G was a gift from Steve Pollard (Addgene plasmid # 87533 ; http://n2t.net/addgene:87533 ; RRID:Addgene_87533)
