>Addgene plasmid #87533 | pTALE-STARVP64-G | depositor partial sequence | sequence record 170727 | Functional TALE-VP64 domains incl. DBD insertion site
ATGGACTACAAAGACCATGACGGTGATTATAAAGATCATGACATCGATTACAAGGATGACGATGACAAGA
TGGCCCCCAAGAAGAAGAGGAAGGTGGGCATTCACCGCGGGGTACCTATGGTGGACTTGAGGACACTCGG
TTATTCGCAACAGCAACAGGAGAAAATCAAGCCTAAGGTCAGGAGCACCGTCGCGCAACACCACGAGGCG
CTTGTGGGGCATGGCTTCACTCATGCGCATATTGTCGCGCTTTCACAGCACCCTGCGGCGCTTGGGACGG
TGGCTGTCAAATACCAAGATATGATTGCGGCCCTGCCCGAAGCCACGCACGAGGCAATTGTAGGGGTCGG
TAAACAGTGGTCGGGAGCGCGAGCACTTGAGGCGCTGCTGACTGTGGCGGGTGAGCTTAGGGGGCCTCCG
CTCCAGCTCGACACCGGGCAGCTGCTGAAGATCGCGAAGAGAGGGGGAGTAACAGCGGTAGAGGCAGTGC
ACGCCTGGCGCAATGCGCTCACCGGGGCCCCCTTGAACCTGCAGGATACGTTTATCAGTGATAAAGTGTC
AAGCATGACAAAGTTGCAGCCGAATACAGTGGTATCCTGCAGGTGCTCTGTCAGGACCACGGGCTTACGC
CACAACAGGTGGTGGCGATTGCATCTAATCACGGCGGACGCCCTGCCTTGGTGTCCATCGTAGCCCAATT
GTCCAGGCCCGATCCCGCGTTGGCTGCGTTAACGAATGACCATCTGGTGGCGTTGGCATGTCTTGGTGGA
CGACCCGCGCTCGATGCAGTCAAAAAGGGTCTGCCTCATGCTCCCGCATTGATCAAAAGAACCAACCGGC
GGATTCCCGAGAGAACTTCCCATCGAGTCGCGGCTAGCCCCAAGAAGAAGAGAAAGGTGGAGGCCAGCGG
TTCCGGACGGGCTGACGCATTGGACGATTTTGATCTGGATATGCTGGGAAGTGACGCCCTCGATGATTTT
GACCTTGACATGCTTGGTTCGGATGCCCTTGATGACTTTGACCTCGACATGCTCGGCAGTGACGCCCTTG
ATGATTTCGACCTGGACATGCTG
