>Addgene plasmid #87533 | pTALE-STARVP64-G | depositor partial sequence | sequence record 170728 | half repeat encoding NH
CTTACGCCACAACAGGTGGTGGCGATTGCATCTAATCACGGCGGACGCCCTGCCTTGGTG
