>Addgene plasmid #87533 | pTALE-STARVP64-G | addgene partial sequence | sequence record 174833 | Addgene Partial NGS Result
GCCTCGGGCCGGGGAGGGCTCGGGGGAGGGGCGCGGCGGCCCCCGGAGCGCCGGCGGCTGTCGAGGCGCG
GCGAGCCGCAGCCATTGCCTTTTATGGTAATCGTGCGAGAGGGCGCAGGGACTTCCTTTGTCCCAAATCT
GTGCGGAGCCGAAATCTGGGAGGCGCCGCCGCACCCCCTCTAGCGGGCGCGGGGCGAAGCGGTGCGGCGC
CGGCAGGAAGGAAATGGGCGGGGAGGGCCTTCGTGCGTCGCCGCGCCGCCGTCCCCTTCTCCCTCTCCAG
CCTCGGGGCTGTCCGCGGGGGGACGGCTGCCTTCGGGGGGGACGGGGCAGGGCGGGGTTCGGCTTCTGGC
GTGTGACCGGCGGCTCTAGAGCCTCTGCTAACCATGTTCATGCCTTCTTCTTTTTCCTACAGCTCCTGGG
CAACGTGCTGGTTATTGTGCTGTCTCATCATTTTGGCAAAGAATTCCTCGAGGCCGCCACCATGGACTAC
AAAGACCATGACGGTGATTATAAAGATCATGACATCGATTACAAGGATGACGATGACAAGATGGCCCCCA
AGAAGAAGAGGAAGGTGGGCATTCACCGCGGGGTACCTATGGTGGACTTGAGGACACTCGGTTATTCGCA
ACAGCAACAGGAGAAAATCAAGCCTAAGGTCAGGAGCACCGTCGCGCAACACCACGAGGCGCTTGTGGGG
CATGGCTTCACTCATGCGCATATTGTCGCGCTTTCACAGCACCCTGCGGCGCTTGGGACGGTGGCTGTCA
AATACCAAGATATGATTGCGGCCCTGCCCGAAGCCACGCACGAGGCAATTGTAGGGGTCGGTAAACAGTG
GTCGGGAGCGCGAGCACTTGAGGCGCTGCTGACTGTGGCGGGTGAGCTTAGGGGGCCTCCGCTCCAGCTC
GACACCGGGCAGCTGCTGAAGATCGCGAAGAGAGGGGGAGTAACAGCGGTAGAGGCAGTGCACGCCTGGC
GCAATGCGCTCACCGGGGCCCCCTTGAACCTGCAGGATACGTTTATCAGTGATAAAGTGTCAAGCATGAC
AAAGTTGCAGCCGAATACAGTGGTATCCTGCAGGTGCTCTGTCAGGACCACGGGCTTACGCCACAACAGG
TGGTGGCGATTGCATCTAATCACGGCGGACGCCCTGCCTTGGTGTCCATCGTAGCCCAATTGTCCAGGCC
CGATCCCGCGTTGGCTGCGTTAACGAATGACCATCTGGTGGCGTTGGCATGTCTTGGTGGACGACCCGCG
CTCGATGCAGTCAAAAAGGGTCTGCCTCATGCTCCCGCATTGATCAAAAGAACCAACCGGCGGATTCCCG
AGAGAACTTCCCATCGAGTCGCGGCTAGCCCCAAGAAGAAGAGAAAGGTGGAGGCCAGCGGTTCCGGACG
GGCTGACGCATTGGACGATTTTGATCTGGATATGCTGGGAAGTGACGCCCTCGATGATTTTGACCTTGAC
ATGCTTGGTTCGGATGCCCTTGATGACTTTGACCTCGACATGCTCGGCAGTGACGCCCTTGATGATTTCG
ACCTGGACATGCTGATTAACTCTAGAGGCAGTGGAGAGGGCAGAGGAAGTCTGCTAACATGCGGTGACGT
CGAGGAGAATCCTGGCCCAACCGAGTACAAGCCCACGGTGCGCCTCGCCACCCGCGACGAACGTCCCCAG
GGCCGTACGCACCCTCGCCGCCGCGTTCGCCGACTACCCCGCCACGCGCCACACCGTCGATCCGGACCGC
CACATCGAGCGGGTCACCGAGCTGCAAGAACTCTTCCTCACGCGCGTCGGGCTCGACATCGGCAAGGTGT
GGGTCGCGGACGACGGCGCCGCGGTGGCGGTCTGGACCACGCCGGAGAGCGTCGAAGCGGGGGCGGTGTT
CGCCGAGATCGGCCCGCGCATGGCCGAGTTGAGCGGTTCCCGGCTGGCCGCGCAGCAACAGATGGAAGGC
CTCCTGGCGCCGCACCGGCCCAAGGAGCCCGCGTGGTTCCTGGCCACCGTCGGCGTCTCGCCCGACCACC
AGGGCAAGGGTCTGGGCAGCGCCGTCGTGCTCCCCGGAGTGGAGGCGGCCGAGCGCGCCGGGGTGCCCGC
CTTCCTGGAGACCTCCGCGCCCCGCAACCTCCCCTTCTACGAGCGGCTCGGCTTCACCGTCACCGCCGAC
GTCGAGGTGCCCGAAGGACCGCGCACCTGGTGCATGACCCGCAAGCCCGGTGCCTGACGCCCGCCCCACG
ACCCGCAGCGCCCGACCGAAAGGAGCGCACGACCCCATGCATCGATGATCTAGAGCTCGCTGATCAGCCT
CGACTGTGCCTTCTAGTTGCCAGCCATCTGTTGTTTGCCCCTCCCCCGTGCCTTCCTTGACCCTGGAAGG
TGCCACTCCCACTGTCCTTTCCTAATAAAATGAGGAAATTGCATCGCATTGTCTGAGTAGGTGTCATTCT
ATTCTGGGGGGTGGGGTGGGGCAGGACAGCAAGGGGGAGGATTGGGAAGACAATAGCAGGCATGCTGGGG
ATGCGGTGGGCTCTATGGCTTCTGAGGCGGAAAGAACCTGCAGCCCAAGCTTGGCGTAATCATGGTCATA
GCTGTTTCCTGTGTGAAATTGTTATCCGCTCACAATTCCACACAACATACGAGCCGGAAGCATAAAGTGT
AAAGCCTGGGGTGCCTAATGAGTGAGCTAACTCACATTAATTGCGTTGCGCTCACTGCCCGCTTTCCAGT
CGGGAAACCTGTCGTGCCAGCGGATCCGCATCTCAATTAGTCAGCAACCATAGTCCCGCCCCTAACTCCG
CCCATCCCGCCCCTAACTCCGCCCAGTTCCGCCCATTCTCCGCCCCATGGCTGACTAATTTTTTTTATTT
ATGCAGAGGCCGAGGCCGCCTCGGCCTCTGAGCTATTCCAGAAGTAGTGAGGAGGCTTTTTTGGAGGCCT
AGGCTTTTGCAAAAAGCTAACTTGTTTATTGCAGCTTATAATGGTTACAAATAAAGCAATAGCATCACAA
ATTTCACAAATAAAGCATTTTTTTCACTGCATTCTAGTTGTGGTTTGTCCAAACTCATCAATGTATCTTA
TCATGTCTGGATCCGCTGCATTAATGAATCGGCCAACGCGCGGGGAGAGGCGGTTTGCGTATTGGGCGCT
CTTCCGCTTCCTCGCTCACTGACTCGCTGCGCTCGGTCGTTCGGCTGCGGCGAGCGGTATCAGCTCACTC
AAAGGCGGTAATACGGTTATCCACAGAATCAGGGGATAACGCAGGAAAGAACATGTGAGCAAAAGGCCAG
CAAAAGGCCAGGAACCGTAAAAAGGCCGCGTTGCTGGCGTTTTTCCATAGGCTCCGCCCCCCTGACGAGC
ATCACAAAAATCGACGCTCAAGTCAGAGGTGGCGAAACCCGACAGGACTATAAAGATACCAGGCGTTTCC
CCCTGGAAGCTCCCTCGTGCGCTCTCCTGTTCCGACCCTGCCGCTTACCGCATACCTGTCCGCCTTTCTC
CCTTCGGGAAGCGTGGCGCTTTCTCATAGCTCACGCTGTAGGTATCTCAGTTCGGTGTAGGTCGTTCGCT
CCAAGCTGGGCTGTGTGCACGAACCCCCCGTTCAGCCCGACCGCTGCGCCTTATCCGGTAACTATCGTCT
TGAGTCCAACCCGGTAAGACACGACTTATCGCCACTGGCAGCAGCCACTGGTAACAGGATTAGCAGAGCG
AGGTATGTAGGCGGTGCTACAGAGTTCTTGAAGTGGTGGCCTAACTACGGCTACACTAGAAGAACAGTAT
TTGGTATCTGCGCTCTGCTGAAGCCAGTTACCTTCGGAAAAAGAGTTGGTAGCTCTTGATCCGGCAAACA
AACCACCGCTGGTAGCGGTGGTTTTTTTGTTTGCAAGCAGCAGATTACGCGCAGAAAAAAAGGATCTCAA
GAAGATCCTTTGATCTTTTCTACGGGGTCTGACGCTCAGTGGAACGAAAACTCACGTTAAGGGATTTTGG
TCATGAGATTATCAAAAAGGATCTTCACCTAGATCCTTTTAAATTAAAAATGAAGTTTTAAATCAATCTA
AAGTATATATGAGTAAACTTGGTCTGACAGTTACCAATGCTTAATCAGTGAGGCACCTATCTCAGCGATC
TGTCTATTTCGTTCATCCATAGTTGCCTGACTCCCCGTCGTGTAGATAACTACGATACGGGAGGGCTTAC
CATCTGGCCCCAGTGCTGCAATGATACCGCGAGACCCACGCTCACCGGCTCCAGATTTATCAGCAATAAA
CCAGCCAGCCGGAAGGGCCGAGCGCAGAAGTGGTCCTGCAACTTTATCCGCCTCCATCCAGTCTATTAAT
TGTTGCCGGGAAGCTAGAGTAAGTAGTTCGCCAGTTAATAGTTTGCGCAACGTTGTTGCCATTGCTACAG
GCATCGTGGTGTCACGCTCGTCGTTTGGTATGGCTTCATTCAGCTCCGGTTCCCAACGATCAAGGCGAGT
TACATGATCCCCCATGTTGTGCAAAAAAGCGGTTAGCTCCTTCGGTCCTCCGATCGTTGTCAGAAGTAAG
TTGGCCGCAGTGTTATCACTCATGGTTATGGCAGCACTGCATAATTCTCTTACTGTCATGCCATCCGTAA
GATGCTTTTCTGTGACTGGTGAGTACTCAACCAAGTCATTCTGAGAATAGTGTATGCGGCGACCGAGTTG
CTCTTGCCCGGCGTCAATACGGGATAATACCGCGCCACATAGCAGAACTTTAAAAGTGCTCATCATTGGA
AAACGTTCTTCGGGGCGAAAACTCTCAAGGATCTTACCGCTGTTGAGATCCAGTTCGATGTAACCCACTC
GTGCACCCAACTGATCTTCAGCATCTTTTACTTTCACCAGCGTTTCTGGGTGAGCAAAAACAGGAAGGCA
AAATGCCGCAAAAAAGGGAATAAGGGCGACACGGAAATGTTGAATACTCATACTCTTCCTTTTTCAATGA
CCGCTTTGGAAAAACAAAGACTGTATTTCCTGGAAATTAATGTTTATTCAATAAACTGTGTATTCAGCTA
TATTCACATAGTGGTGAGGCTGAAATGAGGCGGGAAGAGGCGGTTGGGGCTTAATTATATCAATTTGGGT
GGCCCCACAGCGCCTCCAAGGCGCCAGTCCTGTTTTGACAAGTTGCCTCTGGAAGCCTCTCTTCTTTTTC
TCCAGAGTAAGCGGAGGCCAGGGGCCCCCGGCCTCTGCTTAATACTAAAAAAAACAGCTGTTGTCATAGT
AATGATTGGGTGGAAACATTCCAGGCCTGGGTGGAGAGGCTTTTTGCTTCCTCTTGCAAAACCACACTGA
CATTCCAGGCCTGGGTGGAGAGGCTTTTTGCTTCCTCTTGCAAAACCACACTGCCCTCTGGAGGGCAGTT
GCCTAGCAACTAATTAAAAGAGGATGTCGCACGGCCAGCTGCGGTCAGTTAGTCACTTCCTGCTTAACTG
ACTTGACATTTTCTATTTTAAGAGTCGGGAGGAAAATTACTGTGTTGGAGGCCCTCCGCCATCTTCTGAA
GCTGAATCGAATTAACTTGTTTATTGCAGCTTATAATGGTTACAAATAAAGCAATAGCATCACAAATTTC
ACAAATAAAGCATTTTTTTCACTGCATTCTAGTTGTGGTTTGTCCAAACTCATCAATGTATCTTATCATG
TCTGGATCTGATATCATCGTCG
